>Addgene plasmid #203027 | Salsa-BC186-P2H6 | addgene full sequence | sequence record 421378 | Addgene NGS Result
AGCGCCCAATACGCAAACCGCCTCTCCCCGCGCGTTGGCCGATTCATTAATGCAGTCGAGGGATCTCCAT
AAGAGAAGAGGGACAGCTATGACTGGGAGTAGTCAGGAGAGGAGGAAAAATCTGGCTAGTAAAACATGTA
AGGAAAATTTTAGGGATGTTAAAGAAAAAAATAACACAAAACAAAATATAAAAAAAATCTAACCTCAAGT
CAAGGCTTTTCTATGGAATAAGGAATGGACAGCAGGGGGCTGTTTCATATACTGATGACCTCTTTATAGC
CAACCTTTGTTCATGGCAGCCAGCATATGGGCATATGTTGCCAAACTCTAAACCAAATACTCATTCTGAT
GTTTTAAATGATTTGCCCTCCCATATGTCCTTCCGAGTGAGAGACACAAAAAATTCCAACACACTATTGC
AATGAAAATAAATTTCCTTTATTAGCCAGAAGTCAGATGCTCAAGGGGCTTCATGATGTCCCCATAATTT
TTGGCAGAGGGAAAAAGATCGATCTCAGTGGTATTTGTGAGCCAGGGCATTGGCCACACCAGCCACCACC
TTCTGATAGGCAGCCTGCACCTGAGGAGTGAATTCTTTGCCAAAATGATGAGACAGCACAACAACCAGCA
CGTTGCCCAGGAGCTGTAGGAAAGAGAAGAAGGCATGAACATGGTTAGCAGAGGGGCCCGGTTTGGACTC
AGAGTATTTTATCCTCATCTCAAACAGTGTATATCATTGTAACCATAAAGAGAAAGGCAGGATGATGACC
AGGGTGTAGTTGTTTCTACCAATAAGAATATTTCCACGCCAGCCAGAATTTATATGCAGAAATATTCTAC
CTTATCATTTAATTATAACAATTGTTCTCTAAAACTGTGCTGAAGTACAATATAATATACCCTGATTGCC
TTGAAAAAAAAGTGATTAGAGAAAGTACTTACAATCTGACAAATAAACAAAAGTGAATTTAAAAATTCGT
TACAAATGCAAGCTAAAGTTTAACGAAAAAGTTACAGAAAATGAAAAGAAAATAAGAGGAGACAATGGTT
GTCAACAGAGTAGAAAGTGAAAGAAACAAAATTATCATGAGGGTCCATGGTGATACAAGGGACATCTTCC
CATTCTAAACAACACCCTGAAAACTTTGCCCCCTCCATATAACATGAATTTTACAATAGCGAAAAAGAAA
GAACAATCAAGGGTCCCCAAACTCACCCTGAAGTTCTCAGCTCTAGAGATATCGTCGAGGCCGCGCTAGC
GTTTAAACTGTCGACCTTAATTAAGAGATCTGCTCGAGGCGCGTCAGCTGACTAGAGGATCCCCGGGTAC
CGAGCTCGAATTCGGGGCCGCGGAGGCTGGATCGGTCCCGGTGTCTTCTATGGAGGTCAAAACAGCGTGG
ATGGCGTCTCCAGGCGATCTGACGGTTCACTAAACGAGCTCTGCTTATATAGGCCTCCCACCGTACACGC
CTACCTCGACCCGGGTACCGAGCTCGACTTTCACTTTTCTCTATCACTGATAGGGAGTGGTAAACTCGAC
TTTCACTTTTCTCTATCACTGATAGGGAGTGGTAAACTCGACTTTCACTTTTCTCTATCACTGATAGGGA
GTGGTAAACTCGACTTTCACTTTTCTCTATCACTGATAGGGAGTGGTAAACTCGACTTTCACTTTTCTCT
ATCACTGATAGGGAGTGGTAAACTCGACCTATATAAGCAGAGCTCGTTTAGTGAACCGTCAGATCGCCTG
GAGACGCCATCCACGCTGTTTTGACCTCCATAGAAGACACCGGGACCGATCCAGCCTCCGCGGCCCCGAA
TTCCTGCAGCGGCCGCTCTAGAACTAGTGGATCCCCGCGGATGGTGAGCAAGGGCGAGGAGCTGTTCACC
GGGGTGGTGCCCATCCTGGTCGAGCTGGACGGCGACGTAAACGGCCACAAGTTCAGCGTGTCCGGCGAGG
GCGAGGGCGATGCCACCTACGGCAAGCTGACCCTGAAGTTCATCTGCACCACCGGCAAGCTGCCCGTGCC
CTGGCCCACCCTCGTGACCACCCTGACCTACGGCGTGCAGTGCTTCAGCCGCTACCCCGACCACATGAAG
CAGCACGACTTCTTCAAGTCCGCCATGCCCGAAGGCTACGTCCAGGAGCGCACCATCTTCTTCAAGGACG
ACGGCAACTACAAGACCCGCGCCGAGGTGAAGTTCGAGGGCGACACCCTGGTGAACCGCATCGAGCTGAA
GGGCATCGACTTCAAGGAGGACGGCAACATCCTGGGGCACAAGCTGGAGTACAACTACAACAGCCACAAC
GTCTATATCATGGCCGACAAGCAGAAGAACGGCATCAAGGTGAACTTCAAGATCCGCCACAACATCGAGG
ACGGCAGCGTGCAGCTCGCCGACCACTACCAGCAGAACACCCCCATCGGCGACGGCCCCGTGCTGCTGCC
CGACAACCACTACCTGAGCACCCAGTCCGCCCTGAGCAAAGACCCCAACGAGAAGCGCGATCACATGGTC
CTGCTGGAGTTCGTGACCGCCGCCGGGATCACTCTCGGCATGGACGAGCTGTACAAGTAACTTCTAGTTA
GAATTCGATATCAAGCTTGTCGACCTAGTTCTAGAGGATCCAGACATGATAAGATACATTGATGAGTTTG
GACAAACCACAACTAGAATGCAGTGAAAAAAATGCTTTATTTGTGAAATTTGTGATGCTATTGCTTTATT
TGTAACCATTATAAGCTGCAATAAACAAGTTAACAACAACAATTGCATTCATTTTATGTTTCAGGTTCAG
GGGGAGGTGTGGGAGGTTTTTTAAAGCAAGTAAAACCTCTACAAATGTGGTATGGCTGATTATGATCCTG
CAAGCCTCGTCGTCCTGGCCGGACCACGCTATCTGTGCAAGGTCCCCGGCCCCGGACGCGCGCTCCATGA
GCAGAGCGCCCGCCGCCGAGGCGAAGACTCGGGCGGCGCCCTGCCCGTCCCACCAGGTCAACAGGCGGTA
ACCGGCCTCTTCATCGGGAATGCGCGCGACCTTCAGCATCGCCGGCATGTCCCCCTGGCGGACGGGAAGT
ATCCAGCTCGACCAAGCTGGCCGCGTCGAGTGAAGACGAAAGGGCCTCGTGATACGCCTATTTTTATAGG
TTAATGTCATGATAATAATGGTTTCTTAGACGTCAGGTGGCACTTTTCGGGGAAATGTGCGCGGAACCCC
TATTTGTTTATTTTTCTAAATACATTCAAATATGTATCCGCTCATGAGACAATAACCCTGATAAATGCTT
CAATAATATTGAAAAAGGAAGAGTATGAGTATTCAACATTTCCGTGTCGCCCTTATTCCCTTTTTTGCGG
CATTTTGCCTTCCTGTTTTTGCTCACCCAGAAACGCTGGTGAAAGTAAAAGATGCTGAAGATCAGTTGGG
TGCACGAGTGGGTTACATCGAACTGGATCTCAACAGCGGTAAGATCCTTGAGAGTTTTCGCCCCGAAGAA
CGTTTTCCAATGATGAGCACTTTTAAAGTTCTGCTATGTGGCGCGGTATTATCCCGTGTTGACGCCGGGC
AAGAGCAACTCGGTCGCCGCATACACTATTCTCAGAATGACTTGGTTGAGTACTCACCAGTCACAGAAAA
GCATCTTACGGATGGCATGACAGTAAGAGAATTATGCAGTGCTGCCATAACCATGAGTGATAACACTGCG
GCCAACTTACTTCTGACAACGATCGGAGGACCGAAGGAGCTAACCGCTTTTTTGCACAACATGGGGGATC
ATGTAACTCGCCTTGATCGTTGGGAACCGGAGCTGAATGAAGCCATACCAAACGACGAGCGTGACACCAC
GATGCCTGTAGCAATGGCAACAACGTTGCGCAAACTATTAACTGGCGAACTACTTACTCTAGCTTCCCGG
CAACAATTAATAGACTGGATGGAGGCGGATAAAGTTGCAGGACCACTTCTGCGCTCGGCCCTTCCGGCTG
GCTGGTTTATTGCTGATAAATCTGGAGCCGGTGAGCGTGGGTCTCGCGGTATCATTGCAGCACTGGGGCC
AGATGGTAAGCCCTCCCGTATCGTAGTTATCTACACGACGGGGAGTCAGGCAACTATGGATGAACGAAAT
AGACAGATCGCTGAGATAGGTGCCTCACTGATTAAGCATTGGTAACTGTCAGACCAAGTTTACTCATATA
TACTTTAGATTGATTTAAAACTTCATTTTTAATTTAAAAGGATCTAGGTGAAGATCCTTTTTGATAATCT
CATGACCAAAATCCCTTAACGTGAGTTTTCGTTCCACTGAGCGTCAGACCCCGTAGAAAAGATCAAAGGA
TCTTCTTGAGATCCTTTTTTTCTGCGCGTAATCTGCTGCTTGCAAACAAAAAAACCACCGCTACCAGCGG
TGGTTTGTTTGCCGGATCAAGAGCTACCAACTCTTTTTCCGAAGGTAACTGGCTTCAGCAGAGCGCAGAT
ACCAAATACTGTTCTTCTAGTGTAGCCGTAGTTAGGCCACCACTTCAAGAACTCTGTAGCACCGCCTACA
TACCTCGCTCTGCTAATCCTGTTACCAGTGGCTGCTGCCAGTGGCGATAAGTCGTGTCTTACCGGGTTGG
ACTCAAGACGATAGTTACCGGATAAGGCGCAGCGGTCGGGCTGAACGGGGGGTTCGTGCACACAGCCCAG
CTTGGAGCGAACGACCTACACCGAACTGAGATACCTACAGCGTGAGCTATGAGAAAGCGCCACGCTTCCC
GAAGGGAGAAAGGCGGACAGGTATCCGGTAAGCGGCAGGGTCGGAACAGGAGAGCGCACGAGGGAGCTTC
CAGGGGGAAACGCCTGGTATCTTTATAGTCCTGTCGGGTTTCGCCACCTCTGACTTGAGCGTCGATTTTT
GTGATGCTCGTCAGGGGGGCGGAGCCTATGGAAAAACGCCAGCAACGCGGCCTTTTTACGGTTCCTGGCC
TTTTGCTGGCCTTTTGCTCACATGTTCTTTCCTGCGTTATCCCCTGATTCTGTGGATAACCGTATTACCG
CCTTTGAGTGAGCTGATACCGCTCGCCGCAGCCGAACGACCGAGCGCAGCGAGTCAGTGAGCGAGGAAGC
GGAAG
Features (pLannotate 1.2.2; 17 found; start..end, strand, type, name):
      2..55      +  CDS            lacI (fragment): lac repressor; lacI; The lac repressor binds to the lac operator to inhibit transcription in E. coli. This inhibition can be relieved by adding lactose or isopropyl-β-D-thiogalactopyranoside (IPTG).
    388..443     -  polyA_signal   β-globin poly(A) signal: rabbit β-globin polyadenylation signal (Gil and Proudfoot, 1987)
    518..640     -  CDS            HBB: HBB_COLGU - Experimental evidence at transcript level: Swiss-Prot protein existence level 2. Involved in oxygen transport from the lung to the various peripheral tissues. From Colobus guereza (Mantled guereza) (Eastern black-and-white colobus monkey).
    644..1216    -  intron         β-globin intron: intron from rabbit β-globin gene
   1312..1343    -  misc_feature   MCS (fragment): pUC18/19 multiple cloning site
   1437..1475    -  promoter       minimal CMV promoter: human cytomegalovirus (CMV) immediate early promoter
   1493..1708    -  protein_bind   tetracycline response element (fragment): contains seven copies of the tetracycline operator tetO tetracycline repressor TetR
   1708..1753    +  promoter       TRE3GV promoter (fragment): 3rd-generation Tet-responsive promoter that can be activated by binding of Tet-On® 3G, optimized for retroviral and lentiviral vectors
   1829..1856    +  misc_feature   MCS (fragment): pBluescript multiple cloning site
   1861..2580    +  CDS            EGFP: the original enhanced GFP (Yang et al., 1996) mammalian codon-optimized
   2591..2613    +  misc_feature   MCS (fragment): pBluescript multiple cloning site
   2627..2761    -  polyA_signal   SV40 poly(A) signal: SV40 polyadenylation signal
   2784..2867    -  CDS            large T antigen (fragment): large T antigen from SV40 (simian virus 40)
   2861..3091    -  CDS            str (fragment): STR_KLEPN - Protein inferred from homology: Swiss-Prot protein existence level 3. The aminoglycoside phosphotransferases achieve inactivation of their antibiotic substrates by phosphorylation. From Klebsiella pneumoniae.
   3210..3314    +  promoter       AmpR promoter: bla
   3315..4175    +  CDS            AmpR: β-lactamase; bla; confers resistance to ampicillin, carbenicillin, and related antibiotics
   4346..4934    +  rep_origin     ori: high-copy-number ColE1/pMB1/pBR322/pUC origin of replication
