[The description below was written by a language model from this plasmid's Addgene catalogue record and pLannotate feature annotations shown in this document.]
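Description:
Salsa-BC186-P2H6 is a mammalian expression reporter plasmid built on the pCER206 backbone. It is one member of a barcoded reporter set for PRESTO-Salsa, a highly multiplexed platform for screening bioactivity at G protein-coupled receptors. It is propagated in E. coli as a high-copy plasmid through a ColE1/pUC-type origin and is selected with ampicillin via the β-lactamase gene and its native promoter. No mammalian selection marker is annotated.

The payload is a synthetic insert of about 730 bp, EGFP/BC186, placed under a Tet response element. The feature table shows a tetO-repeat element flanked on both sides by minimal promoter sequences, which looks like a bidirectional Tet-responsive arrangement. A TRE3G-type promoter fragment points toward mammalian codon-optimized EGFP. A minimal CMV promoter points the opposite way into a multiple cloning site fragment followed by a rabbit β-globin intron, globin coding remnant and β-globin poly(A) signal. No reporter gene is annotated on that second arm.

The barcode itself is not annotated. The BsrGI and HindIII cloning sites and the short stretch downstream of EGFP suggest that BC186 sits in the transcribed region just after the EGFP coding sequence, ahead of the SV40-derived polyadenylation region. That SV40 signal is annotated on the opposite strand. In this design, a tetracycline-controlled transactivator would drive transcription of the EGFP–barcode message. Barcode abundance could then be read by sequencing, so many receptor-specific reporters can be pooled. The record does not state which receptor is paired with BC186. The short lacI, large T antigen and aminoglycoside phosphotransferase fragments appear to be backbone remnants.
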