Addgene plasmid #203027: Salsa-BC186-P2H6
Purpose: Expression of barcoded reporter plasmid for PRESTO-Salsa; EGFP/BC186
Depositing lab: Noah Palm. Depositing organization: Yale University. Publication: Highly multiplexed bioactivity screening reveals human and microbiota metabolome-GPCRome interactions. Chen H, Rosen CE, Gonzalez-Hernandez JA, Song D, Potempa J, Ring AM, Palm NW. Cell. 2023 Jul 6;186(14):3095-3110.e19. doi: 10.1016/j.cell.2023.05.024. Epub 2023 Jun 14. PubMed 37321219.
Backbone
  Vector backbone: pCER206
  Vector type: Mammalian Expression
Growth in bacteria
  Bacterial resistance: Ampicillin, 100 μg/mL
  Growth temperature: 37°C
  Growth strain: DH5alpha
  Copy number: High Copy
Gene/Insert
  Gene/Insert name: EGFP/BC186
  Species: Synthetic
  Insert size (bp): 730
  Promoter: Tet Response Element (TRE)
  Cloning method: Restriction Enzyme; 5′ cloning site BsrGI (not destroyed); 3′ cloning site HindIII (not destroyed)
  Sequencing primers: 5′ Custom primer (GAAGCGCGATCACATGG)
Terms and licenses: Academic/Nonprofit Terms; Industry Terms: Not Available to Industry
How to cite: Salsa-BC186-P2H6 was a gift from Noah Palm (Addgene plasmid # 203027 ; http://n2t.net/addgene:203027 ; RRID:Addgene_203027)
