>Addgene plasmid #203027 | Salsa-BC186-P2H6 | depositor partial sequence | sequence record 393900 | BC186
CTTCTAGTTA
